>Addgene plasmid #132422 | OA-1050K (firefly luciferase) | addgene full sequence | sequence record 259374 | Addgene NGS Result
CTAAATTGTAAGCGTTAATATTTTGTTAAAATTCGCGTTAAATTTTTGTTAAATCAGCTCATTTTTTAAC
CAATAGGCCGAAATCGGCAAAATCCCTTATAAATCAAAAGAATAGACCGAGATAGGGT
[37 nt withheld, positions 129-165]
AAAGAACGTGGACTCCAACGTCAAAGG
[49 nt withheld, positions 193-241]
T
[91 nt withheld, positions 243-333]
G
[124 nt withheld, positions 335-458]
CCCATTCGCCATTCAGGCTGCGCAACTGTTGGGAAGGGCGATCGGTGCGGGCCTCTTCGCTATTACGCCA
GCTGGCGAAAGGGGGATGTGCTGCAAGGCGATTAAGTTGGGTAACGCCAGGGTTTTCCCAGTCACGACGT
TGTAAAACGACGGCCAGTGAATTGTAATACGACTCACTATAGGGCGAATTGGGTACGTACCGGGCCCCTA
GTATGTATGTAAGTTAATAAAACCCATTTTTGCGGAAAGTAGATAAAAAAAACATTTTTTTTTTTTACTG
CACTGGATATCATTGAACTTATCTGATCAGTTTTAAATTTACTTCGATCCAAGGGTATTTGATGTACCAG
GTTCTTTCGATTACCTCTCACTCAAAATGACATTCCACTCAAAGTCAGCGCTGTTTGCCTCCTTCTCTGT
CCACAGAAATATCGCCGTCTCTTTCGCCGCTGCGTCCGCTATCTCTTTCGCCACCGTTTGTAGCGTTACG
TAGCGTCAATGTCCGCCTTCAGTTGCATTTTGTCAGCGGTTTCGTGACGAAGCTCCAAGCGGTTTACGCC
ATCAATTAAACACAAAGTGCTGTGCCAAAACTCCTCTCGCTTCTTATTTTTGTTTGTTTTTTGAGTGATT
GGGGTGGTGATTGGTTTTGGGTGGGTAAGCAGGGGAAAGTGTGAAAAATCCCGGCAATGGGCCAAGAGGA
TCAGGAGCTATTAATTCGCGGAGGCAGCAAACACCCATCTGCCGAGCATCTGAACAATGTGAGTAGTACA
TGTGCATACATCTTAAGTTCACTTGATCTATAGGAACTGCGATTGCAACATCAAATTGTCTGCGGCGTGA
GAACTGCGACCCACAAAAATCCCAAACCGCAATTGCACAAACAAATAGTGACACGAAACAGATTATTCTG
GTAGCTGTTCTCGCTATATAAGACAATTTTTGAGATCATATCATGATCAAGACATCTAAAGGCATTCATT
TTCGACTATATTCTTTTTTACAAAAAATATAACAACCAGATATTTTAAGCTGATCCTAGATGCACAAAAA
ATAAATAAAAGTATAAACCTACTTCGTAGGATACTTCGGGGTACTTTTTGTTCGGGGTTAGATGAGCATA
ACGCTTGTAGTTGATATTTGAGATCCCCTATCATTGCAGGGTGACAGCGGAGCGGCTTCGCAGAGCTGCA
TTAACCAGGGCTTCGGGCAGGCCAAAAACTACGGCACGCTCCGGCCACCCAGTCCGCCGGAGGACTCCGG
TTCAGGGAGCGGCCAACTAGCCGAGAACCTCACCTATGCCTGGCACAATATGGACATCTTTGGGGCGGTC
AATCAGCCGGGCTCCGGATGGCGGCAGCTGGTCAACCGGACACGCGGACTATTCTGCAACGAGCGACACA
TACCGGCGCCCAGGAAACATTTGCTCAAGAACGGTGAGTTTCTATTCGCAGTCGGCTGATCTGTGTGAAA
TCTTAATAAAGGGTCCAATTACCAATTTGAAACTCAGTTTGCGGCGTGGCCTATCCGGGCGAACTTTTGG
CCGTGATGGGCAGTTCCGGTGCCGGAAAGACGACCCTGCTGAATGCCCTTGCCTTTCGATCGCCGCAGGG
CATCCAAGTATCGCCATCCGGGATGCGACTGCTCAATGGCCAACCTGTGGACGCCAAGGAGATGCAGGCC
AGGTGCGCCTATGTCCAGCAGGATGACCTCTTTATCGGCTCCCTAACGGCCAGGGAACACCTGATTTTCC
AAGCCATGGTGCGGATGCCACGACATCTGACCTATCGGCAGCGAGTGGCCCGCGTGGATCAGGTGATCCA
GGAGCTTTCGCTCAGCAAATGTCAGCACACGATCATCGGTGTGCCCGGCAGGGTGAAAGGTCTGTCCGGC
GGAGAAAGGAAGCGTCTGGCATTCGCCTCCGAGGCTCTAACCGATCCGCCGCTTCTGATCTGCGATGAGC
CCACCTCCGGACTGGACTCCTTTACCGCCCACAGCGTCGTCCAGGTGCTGAAGAAGCTGTCGCAGAAGGG
CAAGACCGTCATCCTGACCATTCATCAGCCGTCTTCCGAGCTGTTTGAGCTCTTTGACAAGATCCTTCTG
ATGGCCGAGGGCAGGGTAGCTTTCTTGGGCACTCCCAGCGAAGCCGTCGACTTCTTTTCCTAGTGAGTTC
GATGTGTTTATTAAGGGTATCTAGTATTACATAACATCTCAACTCCTATCCAGCGTGGGTGCCCAGTGTC
CTACCAACTACAATCCGGCGGACTTTTACGTACAGGTGTTGGCCGTTGTGCCCGGACGGGAGATCGAGTC
CCGTGATCGGATCGCCAAGATATGCGACAATTTTGCCATTAGCAAAGTAGCCCGGGATATGGAGCAGTTG
TTGGCCACCAAAAATCTGGAGAAGCCACTGGAGCAGCCGGAGAATGGGTACACCTACAAGGCCACCTGGT
TCATGCAGTTCCGGGCGGTCCTGTGGCGATCCTGGCTGTCGGTGCTCAAGGAACCACTCCTCGTAAAAGT
GCGACTTATTCAGACAACGGTGAGTGGTTCCAGTGGAAACAAATGATATAACGCTTACAATTCTTGGAAA
CAAATTCGCTAGATTTTAGATAGAATTGCCTGATTCCACACCCTTCTTAGTTTTTTTCAATGAGATGTAT
AGTTTATAGTTTTGCAGAAGATAAATAAATTTCATTTAACTCGCGAATATTAATGAGATGCGAGTAACAT
TTTAATTTGCAGATGGTTGCCATCTTGATTGGCCTCATCTTTTTGGGCCAACAACTCACGCAAGTGGGTG
TGATGAATATCAACGGAGCCATCTTCCTCTTCCTGACCAACATGACCTTTCAAAACGTCTTTGCCACGAT
AAATGTAAGTCATGTTTAGAATACATTTGCATTTCAATAATTTACTAACTTTCTAATGAATCGATTCGAT
TTAGGTGTTCACCTCAGAGCTGCCAGTTTTTATGAGGGAGGCCCGAAGTCGACTTTATCGCTGTGACACA
TACTTTCTGGGCAAAACGATTGCCGAATTGCCGCTTTTTCTCACAGTGCCACTGGTCTTCACGGCGATTG
CCTATCCGATGATCGGACTGCGGGCCGGAGTGCTGCACTTCTTCAACTGCCTGGCGCTGGTCACTCTGGT
GGCCAATGTGTCAACGTCCTTCGGATATCTAATATCCTGCGCCAGCTCCTCGACCTCGATGGCGCTGTCT
GTGGGTCCGCCGGTTATCATACCATTCCTGCTCTTTGGCGGCTTCTTCTTGAACTCGGGCTCGGTGCCAG
TATACCTCAAATGGTTGTCGTACCTCTCATGGTTCCGTTACGCCAACGAGGGTCTGCTGATTAACCAATG
GGCGGACGTGGAGCCGGGCGAAATTAGCTGCACATCGTCGAACACCACGTGCCCCAGTTCGGGCAAGGTC
ATCCTGGAGACGCTTAACTTCTCCGCCGCCGATCTGCCGCTGGACTACGTGGGTCTGGCCATTCTCATCG
TGAGCTTCCGGGTGCTCGCATATCTGGCTCTAAGACTTCGGGCCCGACGCAAGGAGTAGCCGACATATAT
CCGAAATAACTGCTTGTTTTTTTTTTTTACCATTATTACCATCGTGTTTACTGTTTATTGCCCCCTCAAA
AAGCTAATGTAATTATATTTGTGCCAATAAAAACAAGATATGACCTATAGAATACAAGTATTTCCCCTTC
GAACATCCCCACAAGTAGACTTTGGATTTGTCTTCTAACCAAAAGACTTACACACCTGCATACCTTACAT
CAAAAACTCGTTTATCGCTACATAAAACACCGGGATATATTTTTTATATACATACTTTTCAAATCGCGCG
CCCTCTTCATAATTCACCTCCACCACACCACGTTTCGTAGTTGCTCTTTCGCTGTCTCCCACCCGCTCTC
CGCAACACATTCACCTTTTGTTCGACGACCTTGGAGCGACTGTCGTTAGTTCCGCGCGATTCGGTTCGCT
CAAATGGTTCCGAGTGGTTCATTTCGTCTCAATAGAAATTAGTAATAAATATTTGTATGTACAATTTATT
TGCTCCAATATATTTGTATATATTTCCCTCACAGCTATATTTATTCTAATTTAATATTATGACTTTTTAA
GGTAATTTTTTGTGACCTGTTCGGAGTGATTAGCGTTACAATTTGAACTGAAAGTGACATCCAGTGTTTG
TTCCTTGTGTAGATGCATCTCAAAAAAATGGTGGGCATAATAGTGTTGTTTATATATATCAAAAATAACA
ACTATAATAATAAGAATACATTTAATTTAGAAAATGCTTGGATTTCACTGGAACTAGGCTAGCATAACTT
CGTATAATGTATGCTATACGAAGTTATGCTAGCGGATCCGGGAATTGGGAATTGGGCAATATTTAAATGG
CGGCGCGCCGAATTCTTTTTTGCTCACCTGTGATTGCTCCTACTCAAATACAAAAACATCAAATTTTCTG
TCAATAAAGCATATTTATTTATATTTATTTTACAGGAAAGAATTCCTTTTAAAGTGTATTTTAACCTATA
ATGAAAAACGATTAAAAAAAATACATAAAATAATTCGAAAATTTTTGAATAGCCCAGGTTGATAAAAATT
CATTTCATACGTTTTATAACTTATGCCCCTAAGTATTTTTTGACCATAGTGTTTCAATTCTACATTAATT
TTACAGAGTAGAATGAAACGCCACCTACTCAGCCAAGAGGCGAAAAGGTTAGCTCGCCAAGCAGAGAGGG
CGCCAGTGCTCACTACTTTTTATAATTCTCAACTTCTTTTTCCAGACTCAGTTCGTATATATAGACCTAT
TTTCAATTTAACGTCGGCTGCAGGCAAGTAAACCCCTACCAACTGGTCGGGGTTTGAAACGTGTACATCG
ACTGAAATCCCTGGTAATCCCAAGTAAACCCCTACCAACTGGTCGGGGTTTGAAACCAGAGCGACACCTT
TAGGCAGACCAGTAGACAAGTAAACCCCTACCAACTGGTCGGGGTTTGAAACGGCAACCGCTTCCCCGAC
TTCCTTAGAGAGCAAGTAAACCCCTACCAACTGGTCGGGGTTTGAAACCGTCGAAGATGTTGGGGTGTTG
GAGCAAGACAAGTAAACCCCTACCAACTGGTCGGGGTTTGAAACTTTTTTTGCGGCCGCAACGGTACCTC
TAGAGATCCACTAGTGTCGACGATGTAGGTCACGGTCTCGAAGCCGCGGTGCGGGTGCCAGGGCGTGCCC
TTGGGCTCCCCGGGCGCGTACTCCACCTCACCCATCTGGTCCATCATGATGAACGGGTCGAGGTGGCGGT
AGTTGATCCCGGCGAACGCGCGGCGCACCGGGAAGCCCTCGCCCTCGAAACCGCTGGGCGCGGTGGTCAC
GGTGAGCACGGGACGTGCGACGGCGTCGGCGGGTGCGGATACGCGGGGCAGCGTCAGCGGGTTCTCGACG
GTCACGGCGGGCATGTCGACACTAGTTCTAGCCAGCTTTTGTTCCCTTTAGTGAGGGTTAATTTCGAGCT
TGGCGTAATCATGGTCATAGCTGTTTCCTGTGTGAAATTGTTATCCGCTCACAATTCCACACAACATACG
AGCCGGAAGCATAAAGTGTAAAGCCTGGGGTGCCTAATGAGTGAGCTAACTCACATTAATTGCGTTGCGC
TCACTGCCCGCTTTCCAGTCGGGAAACCTGTCGTGCCAGCTGCATTAATGAATCGGCCAACGCGCGGGGA
GAGGCGGTTTGCGTATTGGGCGCTCTTCCGCTTCCTCGCTCACTGACTCGCTGCGCTCGGTCGTTCGGCT
GCGGCGAGCGGTATCAGCTCACTCAAAGGCGGTAATACGGTTATCCACAGAATCAGGGGATAACGCAGGA
AAGAACATGTGAGCAAAAGGCCAGCAAAAGGCCAGGAACCGTAAAAAGGCCGCGTTGCTGGCGTTTTTCC
ATAGGCTCCGCCCCCCTGACGAGCATCACAAAAATCGACGCTCAAGTCAGAGGTGGCGAAACCCGACAGG
ACTATAAAGATACCAGGCGTTTCCCCCTGGAAGCTCCCTCGTGCGCTCTCCTGTTCCGACCCTGCCGCTT
ACCGGATACCTGTCCGCCTTTCTCCCTTCGGGAAGCGTGGCGCTTTCTCATAGCTCACGCTGTAGGTATC
TCAGTTCGGTGTAGGTCGTTCGCTCCAAGCTGGGCTGTGTGCACGAACCCCCCGTTCAGCCCGACCGCTG
CGCCTTATCCGGTAACTATCGTCTTGAGTCCAACCCGGTAAGACACGACTTATCGCCACTGGCAGCAGCC
ACTGGTAACAGGATTAGCAGAGCGAGGTATGTAGGCGGTGCTACAGAGTTCTTGAAGTGGTGGCCTAACT
ACGGCTACACTAGAAGAACAGTATTTGGTATCTGCGCTCTGCTGAAGCCAGTTACCTTCGGAAAAAGAGT
TGGTAGCTCTTGATCCGGCAAACAAACCACCGCTGGTAGCGGTGGTTTTTTTGTTTGCAAGCAGCAGATT
ACGCGCAGAAAAAAAGGATCTCAAGAAGATCCTTTGATCTTTTCTACGGGGTCTGACGCTCAGTGGAACG
AAAACTCACGTTAAGGGATTTTGGTCATGAGATTATCAAAAAGGATCTTCACCTAGATCCTTTTAAATTA
AAAATGAAGTTTTAAATCAATCTAAAGTATATATGAGTAAACTTGGTCTGACAGTTACCAATGCTTAATC
AGTGAGGCACCTATCTCAGCGATCTGTCTATTTCGTTCATCCATAGTTGCCTGACTCCCCGTCGTGTAGA
TAACTACGATACGGGAGGGCTTACCATCTGGCCCCAGTGCTGCAATGATACCGCGAGACCCACGCTCACC
GGCTCCAGATTTATCAGCAATAAACCAGCCAGCCGGAAGGGCCGAGCGCAGAAGTGGTCCTGCAACTTTA
TCCGCCTCCATCCAGTCTATTAATTGTTGCCGGGAAGCTAGAGTAAGTAGTTCGCCAGTTAATAGTTTGC
GCAACGTTGTTGCCATTGCTACAGGCATCGTGGTGTCACGCTCGTCGTTTGGTATGGCTTCATTCAGCTC
CGGTTCCCAACGATCAAGGCGAGTTACATGATCCCCCATGTTGTGCAAAAAAGCGGTTAGCTCCTTCGGT
CCTCCGATCGTTGTCAGAAGTAAGTTGGCCGCAGTGTTATCACTCATGGTTATGGCAGCACTGCATAATT
CTCTTACTGTCATGCCATCCGTAAGATGCTTTTCTGTGACTGGTGAGTACTCAACCAAGTCATTCTGAGA
ATAGTGTATGCGGCGACCGAGTTGCTCTTGCCCGGCGTCAATACGGGATAATACCGCGCCACATAGCAGA
ACTTTAAAAGTGCTCATCATTGGAAAACGTTCTTCGGGGCGAAAACTCTCAAGGATCTTACCGCTGTTGA
GATCCAGTTCGATGTAACCCACTCGTGCACCCAACTGATCTTCAGCATCTTTTACTTTCACCAGCGTTTC
TGGGTGAGCAAAAACAGGAAGGCAAAATGCCGCAAAAAAGGGAATAAGGGCGACACGGAAATGTTGAATA
CTCATACTCTTCCTTTTTCAATATTATTGAAGCATTTATCAGGGTTATTGTCTCATGAGCGGATACATAT
TTGAATGTATTTAGAAAAATAAACAAATAGGGGTTCCGCGCACATTTCCCCGAAAAGTGCCAC
Features (pLannotate 1.2.2; 20 found; start..end, strand, type, name):
     30..458     -  rep_origin     f1 ori (sequence partly withheld): f1 bacteriophage origin of replication; arrow indicates direction of (+) strand synthesis
    463..620     -  CDS            lacZα (fragment): LacZα fragment of β-galactosidase; lacZ fragment
    623..641     +  promoter       T7 promoter: promoter for bacteriophage T7 RNA polymerase
    666..4785    +  gene           mini-white: white; This modified version of the white gene lacks part of the first intron.
   4792..4825    -  protein_bind   loxP: Cre-mediated recombination occurs in the 8-bp core sequence (GCATACAT). Cre recombinase
   4884..5304    +  promoter       dU6-3 promoter: RNA polymerase III promoter for Drosophila U6-3 snRNA (Port et al., 2014)
   5313..5348    +  misc_RNA       RfxCas13d DR36: 36-base direct repeat for an RfxCas13d pre-gRNA (Konermann et al., 2018)
   5379..5414    +  misc_RNA       RfxCas13d DR36: 36-base direct repeat for an RfxCas13d pre-gRNA (Konermann et al., 2018)
   5445..5480    +  misc_RNA       RfxCas13d DR36: 36-base direct repeat for an RfxCas13d pre-gRNA (Konermann et al., 2018)
   5511..5546    +  misc_RNA       RfxCas13d DR36: 36-base direct repeat for an RfxCas13d pre-gRNA (Konermann et al., 2018)
   5577..5612    +  misc_RNA       RfxCas13d DR36: 36-base direct repeat for an RfxCas13d pre-gRNA (Konermann et al., 2018)
   5675..5744    +  protein_bind   attB: attB site for the φC31 integrase (Groth et al., 2000) phage φC31 integrase
   5963..5981    -  promoter       T3 promoter: promoter for bacteriophage T3 RNA polymerase
   6026..6042    -  protein_bind   lac operator: The lac repressor binds to the lac operator to inhibit transcription in E. coli. This inhibition can be relieved by adding lactose or isopropyl-β-D-thiogalactopyranoside (IPTG). lac repressor encoded by lacI
   6050..6080    -  promoter       lac promoter: promoter for the E. coli lac operon
   6095..6116    -  protein_bind   CAP binding site: CAP binding activates transcription in the presence of cAMP. E. coli catabolite activator protein
   6129..6221    -  CDS            lacI (fragment): lac repressor; lacI; The lac repressor binds to the lac operator to inhibit transcription in E. coli. This inhibition can be relieved by adding lactose or isopropyl-β-D-thiogalactopyranoside (IPTG).
   6404..6992    -  rep_origin     ori: high-copy-number ColE1/pMB1/pBR322/pUC origin of replication
   7163..8023    -  CDS            AmpR: β-lactamase; bla; confers resistance to ampicillin, carbenicillin, and related antibiotics
   8024..8128    -  promoter       AmpR promoter: bla
