[The description below was written by a language model from this plasmid's Addgene catalogue record and pLannotate feature annotations shown in this document.]
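Description:
OA-1050K (firefly luciferase) is a Drosophila melanogaster transgenesis plasmid built on a white+attB backbone and designed to express a CasRx (RfxCas13d) guide RNA array directed against firefly luciferase transcripts. In E. coli it is maintained as a high-copy plasmid through a ColE1/pUC-type origin and selected with ampicillin via the β-lactamase gene. The backbone also retains cloning-vector remnants: an f1 origin, lacZα and lacI fragments, the lac promoter/operator, and flanking T7 and T3 promoters. The catalogue lists a total size of 8,167 bp, while the sequenced record annotated here is 8,151 nt, a small discrepancy that the record does not explain.

The payload is driven by the Drosophila U6-3 promoter, an RNA polymerase III promoter suited to producing short, uncapped RNAs. Downstream lie five 36-base RfxCas13d direct repeats at regular intervals, separated by four 30-nt gaps that correspond to four spacers targeting firefly luciferase. Such a pre-gRNA array is processed by Cas13d itself into individual guides, so that several sites on the same target RNA can be attacked at once. The plasmid does not encode the Cas13d effector, which must be supplied separately, for example from another transgene. A φC31 attB site allows integrase-mediated, site-specific insertion into attP landing sites in the fly genome, and the mini-white gene provides an eye-colour marker for identifying transformants. A single loxP site sits between mini-white and the U6-3 cassette. The construct was made for testing programmable RNA targeting with CasRx in flies, with luciferase serving as a quantifiable reporter target.
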