Addgene plasmid #132422: OA-1050K (firefly luciferase)
Purpose: express arrays of gRNA targeting Firefly Luciferase under dU6-3 promoter
Depositing lab: Omar Akbari. Depositing organization: University of California, San Diego (UCSD). Publication: Programmable RNA Targeting Using CasRx in Flies. Buchman AB, Brogan DJ, Sun R, Yang T, Hsu PD, Akbari OS. CRISPR J. 2020 Jun;3(3):164-176. doi: 10.1089/crispr.2020.0018. PubMed 32584145.
Backbone
  Vector backbone: white+attB
  Backbone size w/o insert (bp): 7860
  Total vector size (bp): 8167
  Vector type: Insect Expression
  Selectable markers: mini-white
Growth in bacteria
  Bacterial resistance: Ampicillin, 100 μg/mL
  Growth temperature: 37°C
  Growth strain: DH5alpha
  Copy number: High Copy
Gene/Insert
  Gene/Insert name: firefly Luciferase gRNA array
  gRNA/shRNA sequence: CAAGTAAACCCCTACCAACTGGTCGGGGTTTGAAACGTGTACATCGACTGAAATCCCTGGTAATCCCAAGTAAACCCCTACCAACTGGTCGGGGTTTGAAACCAGAGCGACACCTTTAGGCAGACCAGTAGACAAGTAAACCCCTACCAACTGGTCGGGGTTTGAAACGGCAACCGCTTCCCCGACTTCCTTAGAGAGCAAGTAAACCCCTACCAACTGGTCGGGGTTTGAAACCGTCGAAGATGTTGGGGTGTTGGAGCAAGACAAGTAAACCCCTACCAACTGGTCGGGGTTTGAAAC
  Species: D. melanogaster (fly)
  Promoter: U6-3
  Cloning method: Gibson Cloning
  Sequencing primers: 5′ unknown
Terms and licenses: Academic/Nonprofit Terms; Industry Terms: Not Available to Industry
How to cite: OA-1050K (firefly luciferase) was a gift from Omar Akbari (Addgene plasmid # 132422 ; http://n2t.net/addgene:132422 ; RRID:Addgene_132422)
